>Addgene plasmid #106270 | pcDNA-Flag-EcoCas8e | addgene full sequence | sequence record 246604 | Addgene NGS Result
GACGGATCGGGAGATCTCCCGATCCCCTATGGTGCACTCTCAGTACAATCTGCTCTGATGCCGCATAGTT
AAGCCAGTATCTGCTCCCTGCTTGTGTGTTGGAGGTCGCTGAGTAGTGCGCGAGCAAAATTTAAGCTACA
ACAAGGCAAGGCTTGACCGACAATTGCATGAAGAATCTGCTTAGGGTTAGGCGTTTTGCGCTGCTTCGCG
ATGTACGGGCCAGATATACGCGTTGACATTGATTATTGACTAGTTATTAATAGTAATCAATTACGGGGTC
ATTAGTTCATAGCCCATATATGGAGTTCCGCGTTACATAACTTACGGTAAATGGCCCGCCTGGCTGACCG
CCCAACGACCCCCGCCCATTGACGTCAATAATGACGTATGTTCCCATAGTAACGCCAATAGGGACTTTCC
ATTGACGTCAATGGGTGGAGTATTTACGGTAAACTGCCCACTTGGCAGTACATCAAGTGTATCATATGCC
AAGTACGCCCCCTATTGACGTCAATGACGGTAAATGGCCCGCCTGGCATTATGCCCAGTACATGACCTTA
TGGGACTTTCCTACTTGGCAGTACATCTACGTATTAGTCATCGCTATTACCATGGTGATGCGGTTTTGGC
AGTACATCAATGGGCGTGGATAGCGGTTTGACTCACGGGGATTTCCAAGTCTCCACCCCATTGACGTCAA
TGGGAGTTTGTTTTGGCACCAAAATCAACGGGACTTTCCAAAATGTCGTAACAACTCCGCCCCATTGACG
CAAATGGGCGGTAGGCGTGTACGGTGGGAGGTCTATATAAGCAGAGCTCTCTGGCTAACTAGAGAACCCA
CTGCTTACTGGCTTATCGAAATTAATACGACTCACTATAGGGAGACCCAAGCTGGCTAGCGCCGCCACCA
TGGATTACAAAGACGATGACGATAAGATGGCGCCTAAGAAGAAGCGCAAGGTGCGGGGCATGGCCAATCT
CCTGATTGACAATTGGATCCCTGTGAGACCGAGGAACGGAGGGAAGGTTCAGATCATCAACCTGCAAAGT
CTCTACTGTAGCAGAGATCAATGGCGACTCTCATTGCCCAGGGATGATATGGAATTGGCGGCACTTGCAC
TCTTGGTATGTATTGGGCAGATCATCGCCCCTGCCAAGGATGATGTCGAGTTTAGGCACAGAATAATGAA
CCCTCTTACTGAAGATGAATTCCAGCAATTGATCGCGCCTTGGATAGATATGTTCTATTTGAATCACGCC
GAACATCCCTTCATGCAGACAAAAGGGGTTAAAGCAAATGATGTCACACCAATGGAGAAGCTTTTGGCAG
GTGTGTCAGGAGCAACCAACTGCGCTTTCGTTAACCAACCAGGCCAAGGTGAGGCGTTGTGCGGGGGGTG
CACGGCCATAGCGTTGTTTAATCAGGCGAACCAGGCTCCTGGCTTTGGAGGAGGATTCAAGTCCGGTTTG
CGCGGGGGTACACCCGTAACCACATTCGTTCGCGGAATTGACCTCCGATCAACAGTCCTGTTGAACGTAT
TGACGTTGCCTAGACTTCAGAAGCAATTTCCAAACGAGTCTCACACTGAGAATCAACCGACTTGGATTAA
GCCCATCAAGTCAAATGAAAGTATACCCGCGTCTTCTATTGGATTTGTTAGAGGACTTTTTTGGCAGCCC
GCTCACATAGAACTCTGTGATCCCATAGGCATTGGAAAGTGTTCTTGCTGTGGCCAAGAGTCTAACCTTA
GATATACGGGCTTTCTCAAGGAGAAGTTCACGTTCACCGTGAATGGACTTTGGCCACATCCCCATAGCCC
GTGCTTGGTCACGGTCAAGAAGGGGGAGGTTGAAGAGAAATTTCTTGCGTTTACCACATCCGCCCCATCC
TGGACGCAAATATCTCGCGTCGTTGTGGATAAAATCATCCAGAACGAAAATGGTAACCGCGTTGCCGCGG
TAGTGAATCAATTCAGAAACATAGCACCACAGAGCCCGTTGGAGTTGATAATGGGCGGGTACCGCAATAA
TCAAGCTTCCATTCTCGAGCGACGCCATGACGTACTTATGTTTAACCAGGGGTGGCAGCAATATGGTAAC
GTGATAAACGAGATAGTCACAGTCGGCCTCGGCTACAAAACTGCGTTGCGCAAAGCTCTGTATACGTTCG
CGGAGGGTTTTAAGAATAAAGACTTTAAAGGCGCTGGGGTGAGTGTGCACGAGACGGCAGAACGCCATTT
CTATCGCCAGTCTGAACTCTTGATTCCCGACGTTCTGGCGAATGTCAATTTTTCCCAGGCCGATGAGGTC
ATTGCGGATCTGCGAGATAAGCTTCACCAGTTGTGTGAGATGCTGTTCAACCAGTCTGTGGCTCCTTATG
CTCATCATCCCAAACTGATTTCAACTCTCGCTTTGGCAAGGGCTACGTTGTATAAACACCTTAGAGAACT
GAAGCCACAGGGTGGTCCCAGCAATGGCTGAGTTTAAACCGCTGATCAGCCTCGACTGTGCCTTCTAGTT
GCCAGCCATCTGTTGTTTGCCCCTCCCCCGTGCCTTCCTTGACCCTGGAAGGTGCCACTCCCACTGTCCT
TTCCTAATAAAATGAGGAAATTGCATCGCATTGTCTGAGTAGGTGTCATTCTATTCTGGGGGGTGGGGTG
GGGCAGGACAGCAAGGGGGAGGATTGGGAAGACAATAGCAGGCATGCTGGGGATGCGGTGGGCTCTATGG
CTTCTGAGGCGGAAAGAACCAGCTGGGGCTCTAGGGGGTATCCCC
[124 nt withheld, positions 2776-2899]
C
[91 nt withheld, positions 2901-2991]
A
[49 nt withheld, positions 2993-3041]
CCTTTGACGTTGGAGTCCACGTTCTTT
[37 nt withheld, positions 3069-3105]
ACCCTATCTCGGTCTATTCTTTTGATTTATAAGGGATTTTGCCGATTTCGGCCTATTGGTTAAAAAATGA
GCTGATTTAACAAAAATTTAACGCGAATTAATTCTGTGGAATGTGTGTCAGTTAGGGTGTGGAAAGTCCC
CAGGCTCCCCAGCAGGCAGAAGTATGCAAAGCATGCATCTCAATTAGTCAGCAACCAGGTGTGGAAAGTC
CCCAGGCTCCCCAGCAGGCAGAAGTATGCAAAGCATGCATCTCAATTAGTCAGCAACCATAGTCCCGCCC
CTAACTCCGCCCATCCCGCCCCTAACTCCGCCCAGTTCCGCCCATTCTCCGCCCCATGGCTGACTAATTT
TTTTTATTTATGCAGAGGCCGAGGCCGCCTCTGCCTCTGAGCTATTCCAGAAGTAGTGAGGAGGCTTTTT
TGGAGGCCTAGGCTTTTGCAAAAAGCTCCCGGGAGCTTGTATATCCATTTTCGGATCTGATCAAGAGACA
GGATGAGGATCGTTTCGCATGATTGAACAAGATGGATTGCACGCAGGTTCTCCGGCCGCTTGGGTGGAGA
GGCTATTCGGCTATGACTGGGCACAACAGACAATCGGCTGCTCTGATGCCGCCGTGTTCCGGCTGTCAGC
GCAGGGGCGCCCGGTTCTTTTTGTCAAGACCGACCTGTCCGGTGCCCTGAATGAACTGCAGGACGAGGCA
GCGCGGCTATCGTGGCTGGCCACGACGGGCGTTCCTTGCGCAGCTGTGCTCGACGTTGTCACTGAAGCGG
GAAGGGACTGGCTGCTATTGGGCGAAGTGCCGGGGCAGGATCTCCTGTCATCTCACCTTGCTCCTGCCGA
GAAAGTATCCATCATGGCTGATGCAATGCGGCGGCTGCATACGCTTGATCCGGCTACCTGCCCATTCGAC
CACCAAGCGAAACATCGCATCGAGCGAGCACGTACTCGGATGGAAGCCGGTCTTGTCGATCAGGATGATC
TGGACGAAGAGCATCAGGGGCTCGCGCCAGCCGAACTGTTCGCCAGGCTCAAGGCGCGCATGCCCGACGG
CGAGGATCTCGTCGTGACCCATGGCGATGCCTGCTTGCCGAATATCATGGTGGAAAATGGCCGCTTTTCT
GGATTCATCGACTGTGGCCGGCTGGGTGTGGCGGACCGCTATCAGGACATAGCGTTGGCTACCCGTGATA
TTGCTGAAGAGCTTGGCGGCGAATGGGCTGACCGCTTCCTCGTGCTTTACGGTATCGCCGCTCCCGATTC
GCAGCGCATCGCCTTCTATCGCCTTCTTGACGAGTTCTTCTGAGCGGGACTCTGGGGTTCGAAATGACCG
ACCAAGCGACGCCCAACCTGCCATCACGAGATTTCGATTCCACCGCCGCCTTCTATGAAAGGTTGGGCTT
CGGAATCGTTTTCCGGGACGCCGGCTGGATGATCCTCCAGCGCGGGGATCTCATGCTGGAGTTCTTCGCC
CACCCCAACTTGTTTATTGCAGCTTATAATGGTTACAAATAAAGCAATAGCATCACAAATTTCACAAATA
AAGCATTTTTTTCACTGCATTCTAGTTGTGGTTTGTCCAAACTCATCAATGTATCTTATCATGTCTGTAT
ACCGTCGACCTCTAGCTAGAGCTTGGCGTAATCATGGTCATAGCTGTTTCCTGTGTGAAATTGTTATCCG
CTCACAATTCCACACAACATACGAGCCGGAAGCATAAAGTGTAAAGCCTGGGGTGCCTAATGAGTGAGCT
AACTCACATTAATTGCGTTGCGCTCACTGCCCGCTTTCCAGTCGGGAAACCTGTCGTGCCAGCTGCATTA
ATGAATCGGCCAACGCGCGGGGAGAGGCGGTTTGCGTATTGGGCGCTCTTCCGCTTCCTCGCTCACTGAC
TCGCTGCGCTCGGTCGTTCGGCTGCGGCGAGCGGTATCAGCTCACTCAAAGGCGGTAATACGGTTATCCA
CAGAATCAGGGGATAACGCAGGAAAGAACATGTGAGCAAAAGGCCAGCAAAAGGCCAGGAACCGTAAAAA
GGCCGCGTTGCTGGCGTTTTTCCATAGGCTCCGCCCCCCTGACGAGCATCACAAAAATCGACGCTCAAGT
CAGAGGTGGCGAAACCCGACAGGACTATAAAGATACCAGGCGTTTCCCCCTGGAAGCTCCCTCGTGCGCT
CTCCTGTTCCGACCCTGCCGCTTACCGGATACCTGTCCGCCTTTCTCCCTTCGGGAAGCGTGGCGCTTTC
TCATAGCTCACGCTGTAGGTATCTCAGTTCGGTGTAGGTCGTTCGCTCCAAGCTGGGCTGTGTGCACGAA
CCCCCCGTTCAGCCCGACCGCTGCGCCTTATCCGGTAACTATCGTCTTGAGTCCAACCCGGTAAGACACG
ACTTATCGCCACTGGCAGCAGCCACTGGTAACAGGATTAGCAGAGCGAGGTATGTAGGCGGTGCTACAGA
GTTCTTGAAGTGGTGGCCTAACTACGGCTACACTAGAAGAACAGTATTTGGTATCTGCGCTCTGCTGAAG
CCAGTTACCTTCGGAAAAAGAGTTGGTAGCTCTTGATCCGGCAAACAAACCACCGCTGGTAGCGGTGGTT
TTTTTGTTTGCAAGCAGCAGATTACGCGCAGAAAAAAAGGATCTCAAGAAGATCCTTTGATCTTTTCTAC
GGGGTCTGACGCTCAGTGGAACGAAAACTCACGTTAAGGGATTTTGGTCATGAGATTATCAAAAAGGATC
TTCACCTAGATCCTTTTAAATTAAAAATGAAGTTTTAAATCAATCTAAAGTATATATGAGTAAACTTGGT
CTGACAGTTACCAATGCTTAATCAGTGAGGCACCTATCTCAGCGATCTGTCTATTTCGTTCATCCATAGT
TGCCTGACTCCCCGTCGTGTAGATAACTACGATACGGGAGGGCTTACCATCTGGCCCCAGTGCTGCAATG
ATACCGCGAGACCCACGCTCACCGGCTCCAGATTTATCAGCAATAAACCAGCCAGCCGGAAGGGCCGAGC
GCAGAAGTGGTCCTGCAACTTTATCCGCCTCCATCCAGTCTATTAATTGTTGCCGGGAAGCTAGAGTAAG
TAGTTCGCCAGTTAATAGTTTGCGCAACGTTGTTGCCATTGCTACAGGCATCGTGGTGTCACGCTCGTCG
TTTGGTATGGCTTCATTCAGCTCCGGTTCCCAACGATCAAGGCGAGTTACATGATCCCCCATGTTGTGCA
AAAAAGCGGTTAGCTCCTTCGGTCCTCCGATCGTTGTCAGAAGTAAGTTGGCCGCAGTGTTATCACTCAT
GGTTATGGCAGCACTGCATAATTCTCTTACTGTCATGCCATCCGTAAGATGCTTTTCTGTGACTGGTGAG
TACTCAACCAAGTCATTCTGAGAATAGTGTATGCGGCGACCGAGTTGCTCTTGCCCGGCGTCAATACGGG
ATAATACCGCGCCACATAGCAGAACTTTAAAAGTGCTCATCATTGGAAAACGTTCTTCGGGGCGAAAACT
CTCAAGGATCTTACCGCTGTTGAGATCCAGTTCGATGTAACCCACTCGTGCACCCAACTGATCTTCAGCA
TCTTTTACTTTCACCAGCGTTTCTGGGTGAGCAAAAACAGGAAGGCAAAATGCCGCAAAAAAGGGAATAA
GGGCGACACGGAAATGTTGAATACTCATACTCTTCCTTTTTCAATATTATTGAAGCATTTATCAGGGTTA
TTGTCTCATGAGCGGATACATATTTGAATGTATTTAGAAAAATAAACAAATAGGGGTTCCGCGCACATTT
CCCCGAAAAGTGCCACCTGACGTC
Features (pLannotate 1.2.2; 20 found; start..end, strand, type, name):
     28..80      -  misc_feature   bom (fragment): basis of mobility region from pBR322
    235..614     +  enhancer       CMV enhancer: human cytomegalovirus immediate early enhancer
    615..818     +  promoter       CMV promoter: human cytomegalovirus (CMV) immediate early promoter
    814..847     +  LTR            5' LTR (truncated) (fragment): truncated 5' long terminal repeat (LTR) from HIV-1
    863..881     +  promoter       T7 promoter: promoter for bacteriophage T7 RNA polymerase
    976..2478    +  CDS            casA: CSE1_ECOLI - Also known as cse1, ygcL. Experimental evidence at protein level: Swiss-Prot protein existence level 1. A component of Cascade, which participates in CRISPR interference, the third stage of CRISPR immunity. Cascade binds both crRNA and in a sequence-specific manner negatively supercoiled dsDNA target. This leads to the formation of an R-loop in which the crRNA binds the target DNA, displacing the noncomplementary strand. Cas3 is recruited to Cascade, probably via interactions with CasA, nicks target DNA and then unwinds and cleaves the target, leading to DNA degradation and invade
   2506..2730    +  polyA_signal   bGH poly(A) signal: bovine growth hormone polyadenylation signal
   2734..2755    +  promoter       SV40 promoter (fragment): SV40 enhancer and early promoter
   2776..3204    +  rep_origin     f1 ori (sequence partly withheld): f1 bacteriophage origin of replication; arrow indicates direction of (+) strand synthesis
   3218..3547    +  promoter       SV40 promoter: SV40 enhancer and early promoter
   3614..4405    +  CDS            neo: KKA2_KLEPN - Also known as kan, nptII. Experimental evidence at protein level: Swiss-Prot protein existence level 1. Resistance to kanamycin, neomycin, paromomycin, ribostamycin, butirosin and gentamicin B. From Klebsiella pneumoniae.
   4429..4587    +  CDS            ble (fragment): BLE_KLEPN - Experimental evidence at protein level: Swiss-Prot protein existence level 1. Binding protein with a strong affinity to the bleomycin family of antibiotics. Binds to CL990; an antimitotic-antibiotic compound. From Klebsiella pneumoniae.
   4582..4703    +  polyA_signal   SV40 poly(A) signal: SV40 polyadenylation signal
   4776..4792    -  protein_bind   lac operator: The lac repressor binds to the lac operator to inhibit transcription in E. coli. This inhibition can be relieved by adding lactose or isopropyl-β-D-thiogalactopyranoside (IPTG). lac repressor encoded by lacI
   4800..4830    -  promoter       lac promoter: promoter for the E. coli lac operon
   4845..4866    -  protein_bind   CAP binding site: CAP binding activates transcription in the presence of cAMP. E. coli catabolite activator protein
   4879..4971    -  CDS            lacI (fragment): lac repressor; lacI; The lac repressor binds to the lac operator to inhibit transcription in E. coli. This inhibition can be relieved by adding lactose or isopropyl-β-D-thiogalactopyranoside (IPTG).
   5154..5742    -  rep_origin     ori: high-copy-number ColE1/pMB1/pBR322/pUC origin of replication
   5913..6773    -  CDS            AmpR: β-lactamase; bla; confers resistance to ampicillin, carbenicillin, and related antibiotics
   6774..6878    -  promoter       AmpR promoter: bla
