[The description below was written by a language model from this plasmid's Addgene catalogue record and pLannotate feature annotations shown in this document.]
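Description:
pcDNA-Flag-EcoCas8e is a mammalian expression plasmid of about 6.9 kb, built on a pcDNA backbone, that produces the Escherichia coli type I-E CRISPR protein CasA (also called Cse1 or Cas8e) in human cells. The roughly 1.6 kb insert is human codon-optimized and carries an N-terminal Flag epitope and a nuclear localization signal, so the bacterial protein can be detected with anti-Flag reagents and is directed to the nucleus. The annotated casA match is somewhat shorter than the stated insert, which is consistent with the tag and NLS sitting just upstream of it, although these are not annotated separately. Transcription is driven by the human cytomegalovirus immediate early enhancer and promoter and is terminated by the bovine growth hormone polyadenylation signal. A T7 promoter lies between the CMV promoter and the coding sequence. The short match to an HIV-1 LTR at the promoter boundary and the small ble, lacI and bom fragments look like annotation remnants of the backbone rather than functional parts.

In bacteria the plasmid replicates at high copy from a ColE1/pUC-type origin and is selected with ampicillin through the bla gene. An f1 origin is also present. A second mammalian cassette places the neomycin/kanamycin phosphotransferase gene under the SV40 early promoter with an SV40 polyadenylation signal, which would allow G418 selection of transfected cells.

CasA is the large subunit of the Cascade surveillance complex, which binds crRNA and forms an R-loop at matching DNA targets. This plasmid supplies only that one subunit. The associated work concerns targeted transcriptional modulation with type I CRISPR-Cas systems in human cells, so it is presumably co-delivered with constructs for the other Cascade components and a crRNA, although the record does not list them.
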