Addgene plasmid #106270: pcDNA-Flag-EcoCas8e
Purpose: Encodes human codon optimized E.coli CRISPR Type I-E CasA with N-terminal fusion of Flag tag epitope and nuclear localization signal driven by CMV promoter
Depositing lab: Charles Gersbach. Depositing organization: Duke University. Publication: Targeted transcriptional modulation with type I CRISPR-Cas systems in human cells. Pickar-Oliver A, Black JB, Lewis MM, Mutchnick KJ, Klann TS, Gilcrest KA, Sitton MJ, Nelson CE, Barrera A, Bartelt LC, Reddy TE, Beisel CL, Barrangou R, Gersbach CA. Nat Biotechnol. 2019 Sep 23. pii: 10.1038/s41587-019-0235-7. doi: 10.1038/s41587-019-0235-7. PubMed 31548729.
Backbone
  Vector backbone: pcDNA
  Total vector size (bp): 6906
  Vector type: Mammalian Expression, CRISPR
Growth in bacteria
  Bacterial resistance: Ampicillin, 100 μg/mL
  Growth temperature: 37°C
  Growth strain: NEB Stable
  Copy number: High Copy
Gene/Insert
  Gene/Insert name: EcoCasA
  Insert size (bp): 1572
  Promoter: CMV
  Tag / fusion protein: Flag, NLS (N terminal on insert)
  Cloning method: Gibson Cloning
  Sequencing primers: 5′ TAATACGACTCACTATAGG
Terms and licenses: Academic/Nonprofit Terms; Industry Terms: Not Available to Industry
How to cite: pcDNA-Flag-EcoCas8e was a gift from Charles Gersbach (Addgene plasmid # 106270 ; http://n2t.net/addgene:106270 ; RRID:Addgene_106270)
