>Addgene plasmid #106270 | pcDNA-Flag-EcoCas8e | depositor partial sequence | sequence record 241841 | EcoCasA
ATGGATTACAAAGACGATGACGATAAGATGGCGCCTAAGAAGAAGCGCAAGGTGCGGGGCATGGCCAATC
TCCTGATTGACAATTGGATCCCTGTGAGACCGAGGAACGGAGGGAAGGTTCAGATCATCAACCTGCAAAG
TCTCTACTGTAGCAGAGATCAATGGCGACTCTCATTGCCCAGGGATGATATGGAATTGGCGGCACTTGCA
CTCTTGGTATGTATTGGGCAGATCATCGCCCCTGCCAAGGATGATGTCGAGTTTAGGCACAGAATAATGA
ACCCTCTTACTGAAGATGAATTCCAGCAATTGATCGCGCCTTGGATAGATATGTTCTATTTGAATCACGC
CGAACATCCCTTCATGCAGACAAAAGGGGTTAAAGCAAATGATGTCACACCAATGGAGAAGCTTTTGGCA
GGTGTGTCAGGAGCAACCAACTGCGCTTTCGTTAACCAACCAGGCCAAGGTGAGGCGTTGTGCGGGGGGT
GCACGGCCATAGCGTTGTTTAATCAGGCGAACCAGGCTCCTGGCTTTGGAGGAGGATTCAAGTCCGGTTT
GCGCGGGGGTACACCCGTAACCACATTCGTTCGCGGAATTGACCTCCGATCAACAGTCCTGTTGAACGTA
TTGACGTTGCCTAGACTTCAGAAGCAATTTCCAAACGAGTCTCACACTGAGAATCAACCGACTTGGATTA
AGCCCATCAAGTCAAATGAAAGTATACCCGCGTCTTCTATTGGATTTGTTAGAGGACTTTTTTGGCAGCC
CGCTCACATAGAACTCTGTGATCCCATAGGCATTGGAAAGTGTTCTTGCTGTGGCCAAGAGTCTAACCTT
AGATATACGGGCTTTCTCAAGGAGAAGTTCACGTTCACCGTGAATGGACTTTGGCCACATCCCCATAGCC
CGTGCTTGGTCACGGTCAAGAAGGGGGAGGTTGAAGAGAAATTTCTTGCGTTTACCACATCCGCCCCATC
CTGGACGCAAATATCTCGCGTCGTTGTGGATAAAATCATCCAGAACGAAAATGGTAACCGCGTTGCCGCG
GTAGTGAATCAATTCAGAAACATAGCACCACAGAGCCCGTTGGAGTTGATAATGGGCGGGTACCGCAATA
ATCAAGCTTCCATTCTCGAGCGACGCCATGACGTACTTATGTTTAACCAGGGGTGGCAGCAATATGGTAA
CGTGATAAACGAGATAGTCACAGTCGGCCTCGGCTACAAAACTGCGTTGCGCAAAGCTCTGTATACGTTC
GCGGAGGGTTTTAAGAATAAAGACTTTAAAGGCGCTGGGGTGAGTGTGCACGAGACGGCAGAACGCCATT
TCTATCGCCAGTCTGAACTCTTGATTCCCGACGTTCTGGCGAATGTCAATTTTTCCCAGGCCGATGAGGT
CATTGCGGATCTGCGAGATAAGCTTCACCAGTTGTGTGAGATGCTGTTCAACCAGTCTGTGGCTCCTTAT
GCTCATCATCCCAAACTGATTTCAACTCTCGCTTTGGCAAGGGCTACGTTGTATAAACACCTTAGAGAAC
TGAAGCCACAGGGTGGTCCCAGCAATGGCTGA
